Addgene plasmid #206052: Cav2.2 HA pCAGGS
Purpose: expression of rabbit Cav2.2 calcium channel with an exofacial double HA tag in domain II
Depositing lab: Annette Dolphin. Depositing organization: University College London. Publication: Functional exofacially tagged N-type calcium channels elucidate the interaction with auxiliary alpha2delta-1 subunits. Cassidy JS, Ferron L, Kadurin I, Pratt WS, Dolphin AC. Proc Natl Acad Sci U S A. 2014 Jun 17;111(24):8979-84. doi: 10.1073/pnas.1403731111. Epub 2014 Jun 2. PubMed 24889613.
Backbone
  Vector backbone: pCAGGS
  Backbone manufacturer: PMID 11397804
  Backbone size w/o insert (bp): 4890
  Vector type: Mammalian Expression
Growth in bacteria
  Bacterial resistance: Ampicillin, 100 μg/mL
  Growth temperature: 37°C
  Growth strain: DH5alpha
  Copy number: High Copy
Gene/Insert
  Gene/Insert name: cacna1b (alt names: Cav2.2 alpha1B; Cav2.2-HA)
  Species: O. cuniculus (rabbit)
  Insert size (bp): 7086
  Entrez Gene: CACNA1B
  Promoter: CMV/B-actin
  Cloning method: Restriction Enzyme; 5′ cloning site EcoRI (not destroyed); 3′ cloning site EcoRI (not destroyed)
  Sequencing primers: 5′ CTCTGCTAACCATGTTCATGC; 3′ CTGATAGGCAGCCTGCACCTG
Resource information
  A portion of this plasmid was derived from a plasmid made by: Yasuo Mori
Terms and licenses: Academic/Nonprofit Terms; Industry Terms: Not Available to Industry
Depositor comments: 5' end of DNA is very GC rich
How to cite: Cav2.2 HA pCAGGS was a gift from Annette Dolphin (Addgene plasmid # 206052 ; http://n2t.net/addgene:206052 ; RRID:Addgene_206052)
