[The description below was written by a language model from this plasmid's Addgene catalogue record and pLannotate feature annotations shown in this document.]
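Description:
Cav2.2 HA pCAGGS is a mammalian expression plasmid of about 12 kb built on the pCAGGS backbone. It carries the rabbit CACNA1B cDNA, which encodes the pore-forming α1B subunit (Cav2.2) of the N-type, high-voltage-activated calcium channel. It is propagated in E. coli as a high-copy plasmid through a ColE1/pUC-type origin and selected with ampicillin via the β-lactamase gene and its native promoter. The backbone also retains an SV40 origin of replication, which allows episomal amplification in cells expressing SV40 large T antigen. An SV40 poly(A) signal and remnants of lac regulatory elements are also present and have no role in expressing the insert.

The roughly 7.1 kb insert was cloned into an EcoRI site that is preserved on both sides. It lies downstream of the composite CAG promoter: the CMV immediate-early enhancer, the chicken β-actin promoter and a chimeric β-actin/β-globin intron, which together give strong, broadly active transcription in mammalian cells. Transcripts terminate at the rabbit β-globin polyadenylation signal; the short "HBB" fragment annotated just upstream of it most likely reflects residual β-globin sequence from this 3′ region rather than an expressed fusion.

According to the catalogue entry, the channel carries a double HA epitope tag in an extracellular position within domain II, although the feature table does not annotate the tag separately. An exofacial tag allows channels at the plasma membrane to be detected with antibody on intact, non-permeabilised cells. This makes the construct suited to studies of Cav2.2 surface expression and trafficking, including its regulation by auxiliary α2δ-1 subunits. The depositor notes that the 5′ end of the cDNA is very GC-rich.
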