Features (pLannotate 1.2.2; 18 found; start..end, strand, type, name):
      5..384     +  enhancer       CMV enhancer: human cytomegalovirus immediate early enhancer
    386..663     +  promoter       chicken β-actin promoter: No description available
    664..1680    +  intron         chimeric intron: chimera between introns from chicken β-actin and rabbit β-globin
   1741..1766    -  misc_feature   MCS (fragment): pBluescript multiple cloning site
   1776..8858    +  CDS            CACNA1B: CAC1B_RABIT - Also known as CACH5, CACNL1A5. Experimental evidence at protein level: Swiss-Prot protein existence level 1. Voltage-sensitive calcium channels (VSCC) mediate the entry of calcium ions into excitable cells and are also involved in a variety of calcium-dependent processes, including muscle contraction, hormone or neurotransmitter release, gene expression, cell motility, cell division and cell death. The isoform alpha-1B gives rise to N-type calcium currents. N-type calcium channels belong to the 'high-voltage activated' (HVA) group and are specifically blocked by omega-conotoxin-
   8927..9004    +  CDS            HBB (fragment): HBB_PONPY - Experimental evidence at transcript level: Swiss-Prot protein existence level 2. Involved in oxygen transport from the lung to the various peripheral tissues. From Pongo pygmaeus (Bornean orangutan).
   9075..9130    +  polyA_signal   β-globin poly(A) signal: rabbit β-globin polyadenylation signal (Gil and Proudfoot, 1987)
   9513..9535    -  protein_bind   lac operator (fragment): The lac repressor binds to the lac operator to inhibit transcription in E. coli. This inhibition can be relieved by adding lactose or isopropyl-β-D-thiogalactopyranoside (IPTG). lac repressor encoded by lacI
   9539..9569    -  promoter       lac promoter: promoter for the E. coli lac operon
   9584..9605    -  protein_bind   CAP binding site: CAP binding activates transcription in the presence of cAMP. E. coli catabolite activator protein
   9618..9657    -  CDS            lacI (fragment): lac repressor; lacI; The lac repressor binds to the lac operator to inhibit transcription in E. coli. This inhibition can be relieved by adding lactose or isopropyl-β-D-thiogalactopyranoside (IPTG).
   9664..9686    +  promoter       SV40 promoter (fragment): SV40 enhancer and early promoter
   9710..9845    +  rep_origin     SV40 ori: SV40 origin of replication
   9865..9999    +  polyA_signal   SV40 poly(A) signal: SV40 polyadenylation signal
  10001..10055   -  CDS            lacI (fragment): lac repressor; lacI; The lac repressor binds to the lac operator to inhibit transcription in E. coli. This inhibition can be relieved by adding lactose or isopropyl-β-D-thiogalactopyranoside (IPTG).
  10238..10826   -  rep_origin     ori: high-copy-number ColE1/pMB1/pBR322/pUC origin of replication
  10997..11857   -  CDS            AmpR: β-lactamase; bla; confers resistance to ampicillin, carbenicillin, and related antibiotics
  11858..11962   -  promoter       AmpR promoter: bla
>Addgene plasmid #206052 | Cav2.2 HA pCAGGS | addgene full sequence | sequence record 409882 | Addgene NGS Result
GGTCGACATTGATTATTGACTAGTTATTAATAGTAATCAATTACGGGGTCATTAGTTCATAGCCCATATA
TGGAGTTCCGCGTTACATAACTTACGGTAAATGGCCCGCCTGGCTGACCGCCCAACGACCCCCGCCCATT
GACGTCAATAATGACGTATGTTCCCATAGTAACGCCAATAGGGACTTTCCATTGACGTCAATGGGTGGAG
TATTTACGGTAAACTGCCCACTTGGCAGTACATCAAGTGTATCATATGCCAAGTACGCCCCCTATTGACG
TCAATGACGGTAAATGGCCCGCCTGGCATTATGCCCAGTACATGACCTTATGGGACTTTCCTACTTGGCA
GTACATCTACGTATTAGTCATCGCTATTACCATGGTCGAGGTGAGCCCCACGTTCTGCTTCACTCTCCCC
ATCTCCCCCCCCTCCCCACCCCCAATTTTGTATTTATTTATTTTTTAATTATTTTGTGCAGCGATGGGGG
CGGGGGGGGGGGGGGGGCGCGCNNCAGGCGGGGCGGGGCGGGGCGAGGGGCGGGGCGGGGCGAGGCGGAG
AGGTGCGGCGGCAGCCAATCAGAGCGGCGCGCTCCGAAAGTTTCCTTTTATGGCGAGGCGGCGGCGGCGG
CGGCCCTATAAAAAGCGAAGCGCGCGGCGGGCGGGAGTCGCTGCGCGCTGCCTTCGCCCCGTGCCCCGCT
CCGCCGCCGCCTCGCGCCGCCCGCCCCGGCTCTGACTGACCGCGTTACTCCCACAGGTGAGCGGGCGGGA
CGGCCCTTCTCCTCCGGGCTGTAATTAGCGCTTGGTTTAATGACGGCTTGTTTCTTTTCTGTGGCTGCGT
GAAAGCCTTGAGGGGCTCCGGGAGGGCCCTTTGTGCGGGGGGAGCGGCTCGGGGGGTGCGTGCGTGTGTG
TGTGCGTGGGGAGCGCCGCGTGCGGCTCCGCGCTGCCCGGCGGCTGTGAGCGCTGCGGGCGCGGCGCGGG
GCTTTGTGCGCTCCGCAGTGTGCGCGAGGGGAGCGCGGCCGGGGGCGGTGCCCCGCGGTGCGGGGGGGGC
TGCGAGGGGAACAAAGGCTGCGTGCGGGGTGTGTGCGTGGGGGGGTGAGCAGGGGGTGTGGGCGCGTCGG
TCGGGCTGCAACCCCCCCTGCACCCCCCTCCCCGAGTTGCTGAGCACGGCCCGGCTTCGGGTGCGGGGCT
CCGTACGGGGCGTGGCGCGGGGCTCGCCGTGCCGGGCGGGGGGTGGCGGCAGGTGGGGGTGCCGGGCGGG
GCGGGGCCGCCTCGGGCCGGGGAGGGCTCGGGGGAGGGGCGCGGCGGCCCCCGGAGCGCCGGCGGCTGTC
GAGGCGCGGCGAGCCGCAGCCATTGCCTTTTATGGTAATCGTGCGAGAGGGCGCAGGGACTTCCTTTGTC
CCAAATCTGTGCGGAGCCGAAATCTGGGAGGCGCCGCCGCACCCCCTCTAGCGGGCGCGGGGCGAAGCGG
TGCGGCGCCGGCAGGAAGGAAATGGGCGGGGAGGGCCTTCGTGCGTCGCCGCGCCGCCGTCCCCTTCTCC
CTCTCCAGCCTCGGGGCTGTCCGCGGGGGGACGGCTGCCTTCGGGGGGGACGGGGCAGGGCGGGGTTCGG
CTTCTGGCGTGTGACCGGCGGCTCTAGAGCCTCTGCTAACCATGTTCATGCCTTCTTCTTTTTCCTACAG
CTCCTGGGCAACGTGCTGGTTATTGTGCTGTCTCATCATTTTGGCAAAGAATTCCTCGAGGGTACCGGGC
CCCCCCTCGAGGTCGAAGCTTGATCATGGTCCGCTTCGGGGACGAGCTGGGCGGCCGCTATGGGGGCGCG
GGCGGCGCGGAGCGGGCCCGGGGCGGCGGGGCCGGCGGGGCTGGCGGCCCGGGCCCCGGGGGGCTGCCGC
CGGGCCAGCGGGTCCTCTACAAACAGTCGATCGCGCAGCGCGCGCGGACCATGGCGCTGTACAACCCCAT
CCCGGTCAAGCAGAACTGCTTCACCGTCAACCGCTCGCTCTTCGTCTTCAGCGAGGACAACGTCGTCCGC
AAATACGCCAAGCGCATCACCGAGTGGCCTCCGTTCGAGTACATGATCCTGGCCACCATCATCGCCAACT
GCATCGTGCTGGCCCTGGAGCAGCACCTCCCTGACGGGGACAAGACGCCTATGTCCGAGCGCCTGGATGA
CACCGAGCCCTACTTCATTGGGATCTTCTGCTTCGAGGCGGGGATCAAGATCCTGGCCCTGGGCTTTGTT
CTGCACAAGGGCTCCTATCTGCGGAACGGCTGGAACGTCATGGACTTCGTGGTAGTCCTCACGGGGATTC
TTGCCACAGCCGGAACCGACTTCGACCTGCGAACGCTGAGGGCTGTGCGTGTGCTAAGGCCCCTGAAGCT
GGTGTCTGGGATTCCGAGCTTGCAAGTGGTGCTCAAGTCCATCATGAAGGCCATGGTCCCGCTGCTGCAG
ATCGGGCTGCTGCTCTTCTTCGCCATCCTCATGTTTGCCATCATCGGCCTCGAGTTCTACATGGGCAAGT
TCCACAAGGCCTGCTTCCCCAACAGCACAGACCCAGATCCCGTGGGTGACTTCCCCTGTGGCAAGGAGGC
CCCGGCCCGGCTCTGTGAGGGAGACACGGAGTGCCGGGAGTACTGGGCCGGACCCAACTTTGGTATCACC
AACTTTGACAACATCCTGTTTGCCATCTTGACCGTGTTCCAGTGCATCACCATGGAGGGCTGGACTGACA
TCCTCTACAATACAAACGATGCAGCCGGCAACACGTGGAACTGGCTCTACTTCATCCCTCTCATCATCAT
CGGCTCCTTCTTCATGCTCAACCTGGTGCTGGGTGTGCTCTCAGGAGAGTTTGCTAAGGAGCGCGAGAGA
GTGGAGAACCGCCGCGCCTTCCTGAAGCTCCGGCGGCAGCAGCAGATTGAGCGGGAGCTCAACGGGTACC
TGGAGTGGATCTTCAAGGCTGAGGAAGTCATGCTGGCTGAGGAGGACAGGAACGCAGAGGAGAAGTCCCC
TCTGGATGCAGTGTTGAAGAGAGCAGCTGCCAAGAAGAGCAGAAGCGACCTGATCCAGGCCGAGGAGGGG
GAGGGCCGGCTCACAGGCCTCTGTGCTCCCGGTTCCCCGTTCGCCCGTGCCAGCCTGAAAAGCGGGAAGA
CGGAGAGCTCGTCGTACTTCCGGAGGAAGGAGAAGATGTTCCGCTTCTTCATCCGGCGCATGGTGAAGGC
ACAGAGCTTCTACTGGACGGTGCTGTGTGTGGTGGCACTGAACACACTGTGCGTGGCCATGGTGCACTAC
AACCAGCCGCAGCGGCTCACCACGGCATTGTACTTTGCAGAGTTTGTTTTCCTGGGTCTCTTCCTCACAG
AGATGTCCCTGAAGATGTATGGCCTGGGGCCCAGGAGCTACTTCCGGTCCTCCTTCAACTGTTTTGACTT
TGGGGTCATCGTGGGCAGTATCTTTGAAGTGGTCTGGGCTGCTTACCCCTACGACGTCCCCGACTACGCC
GGCTACCCGTACGACGTCCCGGACTACGCCGGCGTCGACGTCAAGCCAGGGACCTCCTTCGGGATCAGTG
TTCTGCGGGCTCTGCGCTTACTGAGAATCTTCAAGGTCACCAAATACTGGAACTCCCTACGGAACCTGGT
GGTGTCTCTGCTCAACTCCATGAAGTCCATCATCAGCCTCCTCTTCCTGCTCTTCCTGTTCATTGTTGTC
TTTGCTCTGCTGGGGATGCAGCTGTTTGGAGGCCAGTTCAACTTTAAAGACGAGACCCCAACGACCAACT
TTGACACCTTCCCTGCTGCTATCCTCACCGTCTTCCAGATCCTGACCGGAGAGGACTGGAATGCGGTCAT
GTACCACGGGATCGAGTCGCAAGGTGGCGTCAGCAGAGGAATGTTCTCCTCCTTCTACTTCATTGTCCTC
ACTCTGTTTGGGAACTACACCCTGCTGAATGTCTTCCTGGCCATTGCTGTGGACAACCTTGCCAATGCTC
AGGAGCTGACCAAGGATGAAGAGGAGATGGAAGAAGCAGCCAATCAGAAACTCGCCTTGCAGAAGGCCAA
GGAAGTGGCTGAAGTCAGCCCCATGTCTGCTGCGAACATCTCCATTGCCGCCAGGCAGCAGAACTCGGCC
AAAGCGCGCTCGGTGTGGGAGCAGCGAGCCAGCCAGCTGCGGCTGCAGAACCTGAGGGCCAGCTGCGAGG
CGCTGTACAGCGAGATGGACCCCGAGGAGAGGCTGCGCTACGCCACCGCGCGCCACCTGCGGCCCGACGT
GAAGACGCACCTGGACCGGCCGCTGGTGGTTGAGCCCGGCCGCGACGCTCCGCGGGGCCCCCCGGGGGGG
AAGTCCCGGCCGGATGGCTCGGAGGCCCCCGAGGGTGCGGATCCCCCGCGCAGGCATCACCGGCACCGAG
ACAAGGACAAGGCTCCCGCCACGGTCCCCTCGGCGGGGGAACAGGACAGAGCCGAAGCTCTGAGGGCAGA
GGGCGGGGAGCTGGGGCCCCGCGAGGAGCGGGGGCGGCCACGCCGCAGCCGCAGCAAGGAGGCCCCGGGC
GCCCCGGAGGTGCGCAGCGATCGCGGCCGTGGCCCGTGTCCTGAAGGTGGTCGGCGCCACCACCGGCGCG
GGTCACCGGAGGAGGCAGCTGAGAGGGAGCCCCGCCGCCACCGCGCGCACCGGCACGGGCCCGACCCGGG
CAAGGAGGGCCCAGCGTCCGGGACCAGGGGCGAGCGGCGCGCACGACACCGCACGGGCCCCCGGGCGTGC
CCCCGGGAGGCTGAGAGCAGCGAGGAGCCTGCGCGGCGGCACCGGGCTCGGCACAAGGCGCCGCCCACCC
AGGAGACCGCGGAGAAGGACAAGGAGGCTGCCGAGAAGGGGGGCGAGGCCACGGAGGCCGAGAAGGACAA
GGAGGCTCGGAACCACCAGCCCAAGGAGCTGCCCTGTGACCTGGAGGCCATCGGCATGCTGGGAGTGGGC
GCTGTGCATACGCTGCCCAGCACCTGTCTGCAGAAGGTGGAGGAGCAGCCAGAGGATGCGGACAACCAGC
GGAACGTCACCCGCATGGGTAGTCAGCCCCCGGACACCAGCACCACTGTGCACATTCCTGTGACGCTGAC
CGGCCCCCCCGGGGAGACCACGGTAGTGCCCAGTGGAAACGTGGACCTGGAAAGTCAAGCAGAGGGGAAG
AAGGAGGTGGAAACCAGCGATGTGATGAGGAGCGGCCCTCGGCCCATTGTCCCGTACAGTTCCATGTTCT
GTTTAAGCCCAACCAACCTGCTGCGCCGCTGCTGCCACTACATTGTGACCATGCGATACTTCGAGATGGT
CATCCTCGTGGTCATCGCCCTGAGCAGCATCGCCCTGGCTGCCGAGGACCCCGTGAGAACAGACTCTCCC
AGGAATAATGCTCTGAAGTACATGGACTACATCTTCACAGGCGTCTTCACCTTCGAGATGGTGATAAAGA
TGATCGATTTGGGACTGCTGCTACACCCTGGAGCCTATTTCCGGGATCTGTGGAACATTCTGGACTTCAT
TGTGGTCAGTGGGGCCCTGGTGGCATTTGCTTTCTCAGGATCCAAAGGGAAAGACATCAGCACCATCAAA
TCCCTGAGAGTCCTGCGTGTGCTGCGGCCACTCAAGACCATCAAGCGGCTGCCCAAGCTCAAGGCCGTGT
TTGACTGTGTGGTGAACTCACTGAAAAACGTCCTCAACATCCTGATCGTCTACATGCTCTTCATGTTCAT
CTTTGCCGTCATTGCCGTGCAGCTCTTCAAAGGGAAGTTCTTCTACTGCACGGACGAATCCAAGGAGCTG
GAGCGTGACTGCAGGGGTCAGTATTTGGATTATGAGAAGGAGGAAGTGGAAGCTCAACCGAGGCAGTGGA
AGAAATATGACTTCCACTATGACAACGTGCTCTGGGCTCTGCTAACGCTCTTCACGGTGTCCACAGGGGA
AGGGTGGCCCATGGTGCTGAAACACTCTGTGGATGCCACCTACGAGGAGCAGGGCCCGAGCCCCGGGTAC
CGCATGGAGCTCTCCATCTTCTACGTGGTCTACTTTGTGGTCTTTCCCTTCTTCTTTGTCAACATCTTCG
TGGCCTTGATCATCATCACCTTCCAGGAGCAGGGGGACAAGGTGATGTCCGAGTGCAGCCTGGAGAAGAA
CGAGAGGGCTTGCATCGACTTTGCCATCAGCGCCAGACCCCTGACGCGGTACATGCCCCAGAACAAGCAG
TCGTTCCAGTATAAGACGTGGACGTTCGTGGTGTCCCCACCTTTTGAGTACTTCATCATGGCTATGATCG
CCCTCAACACTGTGGTGCTGATGATGAAGTTCTACGATGCGCCGTACGAGTATGAGCTAATGCTGAAATG
CCTGAACATCGTGTTCACGTCCATGTTCTCCATGGAGTGTGTGCTGAAGATCATCGCCTTCGGGGTGCTG
AACTATTTCAGAGATGCCTGGAATGTCTTTGACTTTGTCACGGTGTTGGGAAGTATTACTGATATTTTGG
TAACAGAGATTGCGAACAACTTCATCAACCTCAGCTTCCTGCGCCTGTTCCGGGCCGCGCGGCTCATCAA
GCTGCTGCGCCAGGGCTACACCATCCGCATCCTGCTTTGGACCTTCGTGCAGTCCTTCAAGGCGCTGCCC
TACGTGTGTCTCCTCATCGCCATGCTCTTCTTCATCTACGCCATCATTGGCATGCAGGTTTTTGGGAACA
TCGCCCTGGACGATGACACCAGCATCAACAGGCACAATAACTTCCGGACGTTTCTGCAGGCCTTGATGTT
GCTGTTCAGGAGCGCCACGGGGGAGGCCTGGCACGAGATAATGCTGTCGTGCCTCAGCAGCCGGGCCTGC
GACGAGCACTCCAATGCCAGCGAGTGCGGCAGCGACTTTGCCTACTTTTACTTCGTCTCCTTCATCTTCC
TCTGCTCCTTTCTGATGTTGAACCTCTTTGTGGCTGTGATCATGGACAATTTTGAGTACCTTACACGGGA
CTCTTCCATCTTAGGGCCTCACCACCTGGATGAGTTCATCCGGGTCTGGGCTGAATACGACCCGGCCGCG
TGTGGGCGCATCAGTTACAGTGACATGTTTGAGATGCTGAAGCACATGTCCCCACCCCTGGGGCTGGGGA
AGAAGTGCCCTGCTCGAGTCGCGTACAAGCGCCTGGTCCGCATGAACATGCCCATCTCCAGTGAGGACAT
GACGGTGCACTTCACATCCACGCTGATGGCTCTCATTCGGACAGCGCTGGACATCAAGCTGGCACCAGCT
GGGACCAAGCAGCACCAGTGCGACGCAGAGCTGAGGAAGGAGATTTCCTGTGTGTGGGCCAATCTGCCCC
AGAAGACCCTGGACTTACTGGTACCACCCCATAAGCCTGACGAGATGACGGTGGGCAAAGTCTATGCAGC
TCTGATGATCTTCGACTTCTACAAACAGAACAAAACCAGCAGAGACCAGACTCAGCAAGCCCCCGGAGGC
CTGTCCCAGCTGGGCCCCGTGTCCCTGTTCCACCCGCTGAAGGCCACGCTGGAGCAGACTCAGCCGGCGC
TGCGTGGAGCCCGGGCTTTCCTGCGGCAGAAGAGTTCTGCCTCCCTGAGCAACGGCGGGGCCGTACAAAC
CCAGGAGAGCGGCATCAAGGAATCGGTTTCTTGGGGCACTCAGAGGACCCAGGATGTGCTTTGCGAGGCC
AGGGCACCCCTGGAGCGGGGCCACTCAGCTGAGATCCCAGTCGGGCAGCCTGGGACACTGGCTGTAGATG
TCCAGATGCAGAACATGACTCTGAGTGGCCCTGACGCCGAGCCGCAGCCAGGGCTGGAGAGCCAGGGCCG
AGCCGCCTCCATGCCCCGCCTGGCCGCAGAAACACAGCCCGCGCCTGACGCCAGCCCCATGAAGCGCTCC
ATCTCCACGCTGGCCCCGCGCCCCCACACGGCCCGGCTCGGCAGCACCGCGCTGGACCGCCCAGCCCCCA
GCCAGGCCCCGCACCATCACCACCACCGCTGCCACCGCCGCAGGGACAGGAAGCAGCGGTCCCTGGAGAA
GGGTCCCAGCCTGTCTGCTGACACAGATGGGGCCCCCGACAGCACGGTGGGGCCAGGACTGCCCACGGGG
GAGGGCCCCCCCGGCTGCAGGCGGGAGCGGGAGCGCAGGCAGGAGCGGGGCCGGTCCCAGGAGCGGAGGC
AGCCCTCGTCCTCCTCCTCGGAGAAGCATCGCTTCTACTCCTGTGACCGCTTCGGGGGCCGCGAACCCCC
ACAGCCCAAGCCCTCCCTCAGTAGTCACCCCACGTCGCCGACGGCCGGGCAGGAGCCGGGACCCCACCCG
CAGGGGAGTGGTTCGGTTCACGGGAGCCCCCTGCTGTCCACATCTGGTGCTAGCACCCCGGGCCGGGGGC
GGAGGCAGCTCCCCCAGACCCCCTTGACCCCCCGCCCCAGCGTCACCTACAAGACGGCCAACTCCTCGCC
TGTCCACTTCGCCGGGGCACCGAGCGGCCTCCCCGCCTTCTCCCCCGGCCGGCTCAGCCGGGGCCTCTCA
GAACACAACGCCCTGCTGCAGAGGGACCCGCTCAGCCGGCCCCTGGCGCCCGGCTCGCGCATCGGCTCCG
ACCCCTACCTGGGGCAGCGGCTGGACAGCGAGGCGCCCGCCCGTGCCCTGCCCGAGGACGCGCCCGCCTT
TGAGGAGACCGCGGCCAGCAACTCGGGCCGCTCCTCCCGGACCTCGTACGTGTCCTCACTGACCTCGCAG
CCCCCGCCGCTGCGCCGCGTGCCCAACGGCTACCACTGCACTCTGGGGCTGGGCGGGGGCGGCCGGGCGC
GGCGCGGCTGCCACCACCCCGACCGCGACCGCCGGTGCTAGACTAGTTCTAGCAAGCTTCGACGAATTCG
CATGCGGCCGCTAGCTCGAGGTACCGATATCGAGCTCAATTCACTCCTCAGGTGCAGGCTGCCTATCAGA
AGGTGGTGGCTGGTGTGGCCAATGCCCTGGCTCACAAATACCACTGAGATCTTTTTCCCTCTGCCAAAAA
TTATGGGGACATCATGAAGCCCCTTGAGCATCTGACTTCTGGCTAATAAAGGAAATTTATTTTCATTGCA
ATAGTGTGTTGGAATTTTTTGTGTCTCTCACTCGGAAGGACATATGGGAGGGCAAATCATTTAAAACATC
AGAATGAGTATTTGGTTTAGAGTTTGGCAACATATGCCCATATGCTGGCTGCCATGAACAAAGGTTGGCT
ATAAAGAGGTCATCAGTATATGAAACAGCCCCCTGCTGTCCATTCCTTATTCCATAGAAAAGCCTTGACT
TGAGGTTAGATTTTTTTTATATTTTGTTTTGTGTTATTTTTTTCTTTAACATCCCTAAAATTTTCCTTAC
ATGTTTTACTAGCCAGATTTTTCCTCCTCTCCTGACTACTCCCAGTCATAGCTGTCCCTCTTCTCTTATG
GAGATCCCTCGACCTGCAGCCCAAGCTTGGCGTAATCATGGTCATAGCTGTTTCCTGTGTGAAATTGTTA
TCCGCTCACAATTCCACACAACATACGAGCCGGAAGCATAAAGTGTAAAGCCTGGGGTGCCTAATGAGTG
AGCTAACTCACATTAATTGCGTTGCGCTCACTGCCCGCTTTCCAGTCGGGAAACCTGTCGTGCCAGCGGA
TCCGCATCTCAATTAGTCAGCAACCATAGTCCCGCCCCTAACTCCGCCCATCCCGCCCCTAACTCCGCCC
AGTTCCGCCCATTCTCCGCCCCATGGCTGACTAATTTTTTTTATTTATGCAGAGGCCGAGGCCGCCTCGG
CCTCTGAGCTATTCCAGAAGTAGTGAGGAGGCTTTTTTGGAGGCCTAGGCTTTTGCAAAAAGCTAACTTG
TTTATTGCAGCTTATAATGGTTACAAATAAAGCAATAGCATCACAAATTTCACAAATAAAGCATTTTTTT
CACTGCATTCTAGTTGTGGTTTGTCCAAACTCATCAATGTATCTTATCATGTCTGGATCCGCTGCATTAA
TGAATCGGCCAACGCGCGGGGAGAGGCGGTTTGCGTATTGGGCGCTCTTCCGCTTCCTCGCTCACTGACT
CGCTGCGCTCGGTCGTTCGGCTGCGGCGAGCGGTATCAGCTCACTCAAAGGCGGTAATACGGTTATCCAC
AGAATCAGGGGATAACGCAGGAAAGAACATGTGAGCAAAAGGCCAGCAAAAGGCCAGGAACCGTAAAAAG
GCCGCGTTGCTGGCGTTTTTCCATAGGCTCCGCCCCCCTGACGAGCATCACAAAAATCGACGCTCAAGTC
AGAGGTGGCGAAACCCGACAGGACTATAAAGATACCAGGCGTTTCCCCCTGGAAGCTCCCTCGTGCGCTC
TCCTGTTCCGACCCTGCCGCTTACCGGATACCTGTCCGCCTTTCTCCCTTCGGGAAGCGTGGCGCTTTCT
CATAGCTCACGCTGTAGGTATCTCAGTTCGGTGTAGGTCGTTCGCTCCAAGCTGGGCTGTGTGCACGAAC
CCCCCGTTCAGCCCGACCGCTGCGCCTTATCCGGTAACTATCGTCTTGAGTCCAACCCGGTAAGACACGA
CTTATCGCCACTGGCAGCAGCCACTGGTAACAGGATTAGCAGAGCGAGGTATGTAGGCGGTGCTACAGAG
TTCTTGAAGTGGTGGCCTAACTACGGCTACACTAGAAGAACAGTATTTGGTATCTGCGCTCTGCTGAAGC
CAGTTACCTTCGGAAAAAGAGTTGGTAGCTCTTGATCCGGCAAACAAACCACCGCTGGTAGCGGTGGTTT
TTTTGTTTGCAAGCAGCAGATTACGCGCAGAAAAAAAGGATCTCAAGAAGATCCTTTGATCTTTTCTACG
GGGTCTGACGCTCAGTGGAACGAAAACTCACGTTAAGGGATTTTGGTCATGAGATTATCAAAAAGGATCT
TCACCTAGATCCTTTTAAATTAAAAATGAAGTTTTAAATCAATCTAAAGTATATATGAGTAAACTTGGTC
TGACAGTTACCAATGCTTAATCAGTGAGGCACCTATCTCAGCGATCTGTCTATTTCGTTCATCCATAGTT
GCCTGACTCCCCGTCGTGTAGATAACTACGATACGGGAGGGCTTACCATCTGGCCCCAGTGCTGCAATGA
TACCGCGAGACCCACGCTCACCGGCTCCAGATTTATCAGCAATAAACCAGCCAGCCGGAAGGGCCGAGCG
CAGAAGTGGTCCTGCAACTTTATCCGCCTCCATCCAGTCTATTAATTGTTGCCGGGAAGCTAGAGTAAGT
AGTTCGCCAGTTAATAGTTTGCGCAACGTTGTTGCCATTGCTACAGGCATCGTGGTGTCACGCTCGTCGT
TTGGTATGGCTTCATTCAGCTCCGGTTCCCAACGATCAAGGCGAGTTACATGATCCCCCATGTTGTGCAA
AAAAGCGGTTAGCTCCTTCGGTCCTCCGATCGTTGTCAGAAGTAAGTTGGCCGCAGTGTTATCACTCATG
GTTATGGCAGCACTGCATAATTCTCTTACTGTCATGCCATCCGTAAGATGCTTTTCTGTGACTGGTGAGT
ACTCAACCAAGTCATTCTGAGAATAGTGTATGCGGCGACCGAGTTGCTCTTGCCCGGCGTCAATACGGGA
TAATACCGCGCCACATAGCAGAACTTTAAAAGTGCTCATCATTGGAAAACGTTCTTCGGGGCGAAAACTC
TCAAGGATCTTACCGCTGTTGAGATCCAGTTCGATGTAACCCACTCGTGCACCCAACTGATCTTCAGCAT
CTTTTACTTTCACCAGCGTTTCTGGGTGAGCAAAAACAGGAAGGCAAAATGCCGCAAAAAAGGGAATAAG
GGCGACACGGAAATGTTGAATACTCATACTCTTCCTTTTTCAATATTATTGAAGCATTTATCAGGGTTAT
TGTCTCATGAGCGGATACATATTTGAATGTATTTAGAAAAATAAACAAATAGGGGTTCCGCGCACATTTC
CCCGAAAAGTGCCACCTG
